>Addgene plasmid #46661 | pcDNA3.2 mir-1-1 reporter cel-mir-240 | depositor full sequence | sequence record 117372 | pcDNA3.2 mir-1-1 reporter cel-mir-240 sequence 6136 bps
GACGGATCGGGAGATCTCCCGATCCCCTATGGTCGACTCTCAGTACAATCTGCTCTGATGCCGCATAGTT
AAGCCAGTATCTGCTCCCTGCTTGTGTGTTGGAGGTCGCTGAGTAGTGCGCGAGCAAAATTTAAGCTACA
ACAAGGCAAGGCTTGACCGACAATTGCATGAAGAATCTGCTTAGGGTTAGGCGTTTTGCGCTGCTTCGCG
ATGTACGGGCCAGATATACGCGTTGACATTGATTATTGACTAGTTATTAATAGTAATCAATTACGGGGTC
ATTAGTTCATAGCCCATATATGGAGTTCCGCGTTACATAACTTACGGTAAATGGCCCGCCTGGCTGACCG
CCCAACGACCCCCGCCCATTGACGTCAATAATGACGTATGTTCCCATAGTAACGCCAATAGGGACTTTCC
ATTGACGTCAATGGGTGGACTATTTACGGTAAACTGCCCACTTGGCAGTACATCAAGTGTATCATATGCC
AAGTACGCCCCCTATTGACGTCAATGACGGTAAATGGCCCGCCTGGCATTATGCCCAGTACATGACCTTA
TGGGACTTTCCTACTTGGCAGTACATCTACGTATTAGTCATCGCTATTACCATGGTGATGCGGTTTTGGC
AGTACATCAATGGGCGTGGATAGCGGTTTGACTCACGGGGATTTCCAAGTCTCCACCCCATTGACGTCAA
TGGGAGTTTGTTTTGGCACCAAAATCAACGGGACTTTCCAAAATGTCGTAACAACTCCGCCCCATTGACG
CAAATGGGCGGTAGGCGTGTACGGTGGGAGGTCTATATAAGCAGAGCTCTCTGGCTAACTAGAGAACCCA
CTGCTTACTGGCTTATCGAAATTAATACGACTCACTATAGGGAGACCCAAGCTGGCTAGTTAAGCTATCA
ACAAGTTTGTACAAAAAAGCAGGCTCATATGTCATGAGCTCCGCCTTTACTATTCTATCCACCACCTACA
TATATTACAGTTTCATTTGCACACGGCGGCTTGTCATTTTCCTGTCTATTGCTATTTCGTTGTTAGAAAC
TTTTTCAAATCGAGGATTTTGAGACTAGAATGCTTGAATTGTACTAGCATACTGGCCCCCAAATCTTCGC
TTAGAAATACAGTTCACAATTATTTTAATGGTGAGTAAAGTAAGTAAAGGGATAGTTCCCGATCGAATAT
CAGTTGGGGTATTTACAAAAAGACAAAATTGTAATGCCCTGAATGATGTTCAAAGCTTACCCAGCTTTCT
TGTACAAAGTGGTTGATCTAGAGGGCCCGCAGTGGGGTCAGCTTCTACCGGGGCGGCGTCCCGGGGTCTT
GGAACTGCATGCAGACTGCCTGCTTGGGAAACATACTTCTTTATATGCCCATATGGACCTGCTAAGCTAT
GGAATGTAAAGAAGTATGTATCTCAGGCCGGGACCTCTCTCGCCGCACTGAGGGGCACTCCACACCACGG
GGGCCGCCGCGGCCGACAGCCAGCCAGGCGGCTGTGGTGGGGGTGAGGCTGGGGCGGCAGGCTGCCTGGG
CGTTGGTGGACGGTCGTGTCCCCGCCAGCATTGTTCTGTCACTTTGCCTGTGTCAGCAGGTGGAAGTGCT
CACCAGACATTCGAAGGTAAGCCTATCCCTAACCCTCTCCTCGGTCTCGATTCTACGCGTACCGGTTAGT
AATGAGTTTAAACGGGGGAGGCTAACTGAAACACGGAAGGAGACAATACCGGAAGGAACCCGCGCTATGA
CGGCAATAAAAAGACAGAATAAAACGCACGGGTGTTGGGTCGTTTGTTCATAAACGCGGGGTTCGGTCCC
AGGGCTGGCACTCTGTCGATACCCCACCGAGACCCCATTGGGGCCAATACGCCCGCGTTTCTTCCTTTTC
CCCACCCCACCCCCCAAGTTCGGGTGAAGGCCCAGGGCTCGCAGCCAACGTCGGGGCGGCAGGCCCTGCC
ATAGCAGATCTGCGCAGCTGGGGCTCTAGGGGGTATCCCC
[124 nt withheld, positions 2001-2124]
C
[32 nt withheld, positions 2126-2157]
CA
[57 nt withheld, positions 2160-2216]
A
[49 nt withheld, positions 2218-2266]
CCTTTGACGTTGGAGTCCACGTTCTTT
[37 nt withheld, positions 2294-2330]
ACCCTATCTCGGTCTATTCTTTTGATTTATAAGGGATTTTGGGGATTTCGGCCTATTGGTTAAAAAATGA
GCTGATTTAACAAAAATTTAACGCGAATTAATTCTGTGGAATGTGTGTCAGTTAGGGTGTGGAAAGTCCC
CAGGCTCCCCAGCAGGCAGAAGTATGCAAAGCATGCATCTCAATTAGTCAGCAACCAGGTGTGGAAAGTC
CCCAGGCTCCCCAGCAGGCAGAAGTATGCAAAGCATGCATCTCAATTAGTCAGCAACCATAGTCCCGCCC
CTAACTCCGCCCATCCCGCCCCTAACTCCGCCCAGTTCCGCCCATTCTCCGCCCCATGGCTGACTAATTT
TTTTTATTTATGCAGAGGCCGAGGCCGCCTCTGCCTCTGAGCTATTCCAGAAGTAGTGAGGAGGCTTTTT
TGGAGGCCTAGGCTTTTGCAAAAAGCTCCCGGGAGCTTGTATATCCATTTTCGGATCTGATCAAGAGACA
GGATGAGGATCGTTTCGCATGATTGAACAAGATGGATTGCACGCAGGTTCTCCGGCCGCTTGGGTGGAGA
GGCTATTCGGCTATGACTGGGCACAACAGACAATCGGCTGCTCTGATGCCGCCGTGTTCCGGCTGTCAGC
GCAGGGGCGCCCGGTTCTTTTTGTCAAGACCGACCTGTCCGGTGCCCTGAATGAACTGCAGGACGAGGCA
GCGCGGCTATCGTGGCTGGCCACGACGGGCGTTCCTTGCGCAGCTGTGCTCGACGTTGTCACTGAAGCGG
GAAGGGACTGGCTGCTATTGGGCGAAGTGCCGGGGCAGGATCTCCTGTCATCTCACCTTGCTCCTGCCGA
GAAAGTATCCATCATGGCTGATGCAATGCGGCGGCTGCATACGCTTGATCCGGCTACCTGCCCATTCGAC
CACCAAGCGAAACATCGCATCGAGCGAGCACGTACTCGGATGGAAGCCGGTCTTGTCGATCAGGATGATC
TGGACGAAGAGCATCAGGGGCTCGCGCCAGCCGAACTGTTCGCCAGGCTCAAGGCGCGCATGCCCGACGG
CGAGGATCTCGTCGTGACCCATGGCGATGCCTGCTTGCCGAATATCATGGTGGAAAATGGCCGCTTTTCT
GGATTCATCGACTGTGGCCGGCTGGGTGTGGCGGACCGCTATCAGGACATAGCGTTGGCTACCCGTGATA
TTGCTGAAGAGCTTGGCGGCGAATGGGCTGACCGCTTCCTCGTGCTTTACGGTATCGCCGCTCCCGATTC
GCAGCGCATCGCCTTCTATCGCCTTCTTGACGAGTTCTTCTGAGCGGGACTCTGGGGTTCGCGAAATGAC
CGACCAAGCGACGCCCAACCTGCCATCACGAGATTTCGATTCCACCGCCGCCTTCTATGAAAGGTTGGGC
TTCGGAATCGTTTTCCGGGACGCCGGCTGGATGATCCTCCAGCGCGGGGATCTCATGCTGGAGTTCTTCG
CCCACCCCAACTTGTTTATTGCAGCTTATAATGGTTACAAATAAAGCAATAGCATCACAAATTTCACAAA
TAAAGCATTTTTTTCACTGCATTCTAGTTGTGGTTTGTCCAAACTCATCAATGTATCTTATCATGTCTGT
ATACCGTCGACCTCTAGCTAGAGCTTGGCGTAATCATGGTCATAGCTGTTTCCTGTGTGAAATTGTTATC
CGCTCACAATTCCACACAACATACGAGCCGGAAGCATAAAGTGTAAAGCCTGGGGTGCCTAATGAGTGAG
CTAACTCACATTAATTGCGTTGCGCTCACTGCCCGCTTTCCAGTCGGGAAACCTGTCGTGCCAGCTGCAT
TAATGAATCGGCCAACGCGCGGGGAGAGGCGGTTTGCGTATTGGGCGCTCTTCCGCTTCCTCGCTCACTG
ACTCGCTGCGCTCGGTCGTTCGGCTGCGGCGAGCGGTATCAGCTCACTCAAAGGCGGTAATACGGTTATC
CACAGAATCAGGGGATAACGCAGGAAAGAACATGTGAGCAAAAGGCCAGCAAAAGGCCAGGAACCGTAAA
AAGGCCGCGTTGCTGGCGTTTTTCCATAGGCTCCGCCCCCCTGACGAGCATCACAAAAATCGACGCTCAA
GTCAGAGGTGGCGAAACCCGACAGGACTATAAAGATACCAGGCGTTTCCCCCTGGAAGCTCCCTCGTGCG
CTCTCCTGTTCCGACCCTGCCGCTTACCGGATACCTGTCCGCCTTTCTCCCTTCGGGAAGCGTGGCGCTT
TCTCAATGCTCACGCTGTAGGTATCTCAGTTCGGTGTAGGTCGTTCGCTCCAAGCTGGGCTGTGTGCACG
AACCCCCCGTTCAGCCCGACCGCTGCGCCTTATCCGGTAACTATCGTCTTGAGTCCAACCCGGTAAGACA
CGACTTATCGCCACTGGCAGCAGCCACTGGTAACAGGATTAGCAGAGCGAGGTATGTAGGCGGTGCTACA
GAGTTCTTGAAGTGGTGGCCTAACTACGGCTACACTAGAAGGACAGTATTTGGTATCTGCGCTCTGCTGA
AGCCAGTTACCTTCGGAAAAAGAGTTGGTAGCTCTTGATCCGGCAAACAAACCACCGCTGGTAGCGGTGG
TTTTTTTGTTTGCAAGCAGCAGATTACGCGCAGAAAAAAAGGATCTCAAGAAGATCCTTTGATCTTTTCT
ACGGGGTCTGACGCTCAGTGGAACGAAAACTCACGTTAAGGGATTTTGGTCATGAGATTATCAAAAAGGA
TCTTCACCTAGATCCTTTTAAATTAAAAATGAAGTTTTAAATCAATCTAAAGTATATATGAGTAAACTTG
GTCTGACAGTTACCAATGCTTAATCAGTGAGGCACCTATCTCAGCGATCTGTCTATTTCGTTCATCCATA
GTTGCCTGACTCCCCGTCGTGTAGATAACTACGATACGGGAGGGCTTACCATCTGGCCCCAGTGCTGCAA
TGATACCGCGAGACCCACGCTCACCGGCTCCAGATTTATCAGCAATAAACCAGCCAGCCGGAAGGGCCGA
GCGCAGAAGTGGTCCTGCAACTTTATCCGCCTCCATCCAGTCTATTAATTGTTGCCGGGAAGCTAGAGTA
AGTAGTTCGCCAGTTAATAGTTTGCGCAACGTTGTTGCCATTGCTACAGGCATCGTGGTGTCACGCTCGT
CGTTTGGTATGGCTTCATTCAGCTCCGGTTCCCAACGATCAAGGCGAGTTACATGATCCCCCATGTTGTG
CAAAAAAGCGGTTAGCTCCTTCGGTCCTCCGATCGTTGTCAGAAGTAAGTTGGCCGCAGTGTTATCACTC
ATGGTTATGGCAGCACTGCATAATTCTCTTACTGTCATGCCATCCGTAAGATGCTTTTCTGTGACTGGTG
AGTACTCAACCAAGTCATTCTGAGAATAGTGTATGCGGCGACCGAGTTGCTCTTGCCCGGCGTCAATACG
GGATAATACCGCGCCACATAGCAGAACTTTAAAAGTGCTCATCATTGGAAAACGTTCTTCGGGGCGAAAA
CTCTCAAGGATCTTACCGCTGTTGAGATCCAGTTCGATGTAACCCACTCGTGCACCCAACTGATCTTCAG
CATCTTTTACTTTCACCAGCGTTTCTGGGTGAGCAAAAACAGGAAGGCAAAATGCCGCAAAAAAGGGAAT
AAGGGCGACACGGAAATGTTGAATACTCATACTCTTCCTTTTTCAATATTATTGAAGCATTTATCAGGGT
TATTGTCTCATGAGCGGATACATATTTGAATGTATTTAGAAAAATAAACAAATAGGGGTTCCGCGCACAT
TTCCCCGAAAAGTGCCACCTGACGTC
Features (pLannotate 1.2.2; 25 found; start..end, strand, type, name):
     36..80      -  misc_feature   bom (fragment): basis of mobility region from pBR322
    235..614     +  enhancer       CMV enhancer: human cytomegalovirus immediate early enhancer
    615..818     +  promoter       CMV promoter: human cytomegalovirus (CMV) immediate early promoter
    814..847     +  LTR            5' LTR (truncated) (fragment): truncated 5' long terminal repeat (LTR) from HIV-1
    863..881     +  promoter       T7 promoter: promoter for bacteriophage T7 RNA polymerase
    911..935     +  protein_bind   attB1: mutant version of attB; recombination site for the Gateway® BP reaction BP Clonase™
   1029..1140    +  ncRNA          mir-240: Accession: RF00804 - microRNA mir-240
   1168..1256    +  ncRNA          mir-786: Accession: RF00895 - microRNA mir-786
   1249..1273    -  protein_bind   attB2: mutant version of attB; recombination site for the Gateway® BP reaction BP Clonase™
   1351..1427    +  ncRNA          mir-1: Accession: RF00103 - mir-1 microRNA precursor family
   1626..1667    +  CDS            V5 tag: epitope tag from simian virus 5
   1751..1799    +  polyA_signal   HSV TK poly(A) signal: herpes simplex virus thymidine kinase polyadenylation signal (Cole and Stacy, 1985)
   1890..1906    -  polyA_signal   bGH poly(A) signal (fragment): bovine growth hormone polyadenylation signal
   2001..2429    +  rep_origin     f1 ori (sequence partly withheld): f1 bacteriophage origin of replication; arrow indicates direction of (+) strand synthesis
   2443..2772    +  promoter       SV40 promoter: SV40 enhancer and early promoter
   2839..3630    +  CDS            neo: KKA2_KLEPN - Also known as kan, nptII. Experimental evidence at protein level: Swiss-Prot protein existence level 1. Resistance to kanamycin, neomycin, paromomycin, ribostamycin, butirosin and gentamicin B. From Klebsiella pneumoniae.
   3656..3814    +  CDS            ble (fragment): BLE_KLEPN - Experimental evidence at protein level: Swiss-Prot protein existence level 1. Binding protein with a strong affinity to the bleomycin family of antibiotics. Binds to CL990; an antimitotic-antibiotic compound. From Klebsiella pneumoniae.
   3809..3930    +  polyA_signal   SV40 poly(A) signal: SV40 polyadenylation signal
   4003..4019    -  protein_bind   lac operator: The lac repressor binds to the lac operator to inhibit transcription in E. coli. This inhibition can be relieved by adding lactose or isopropyl-β-D-thiogalactopyranoside (IPTG). lac repressor encoded by lacI
   4027..4057    -  promoter       lac promoter: promoter for the E. coli lac operon
   4072..4093    -  protein_bind   CAP binding site: CAP binding activates transcription in the presence of cAMP. E. coli catabolite activator protein
   4106..4198    -  CDS            lacI (fragment): lac repressor; lacI; The lac repressor binds to the lac operator to inhibit transcription in E. coli. This inhibition can be relieved by adding lactose or isopropyl-β-D-thiogalactopyranoside (IPTG).
   4381..4969    -  rep_origin     ori: high-copy-number ColE1/pMB1/pBR322/pUC origin of replication
   5140..6000    -  CDS            AmpR: β-lactamase; bla; confers resistance to ampicillin, carbenicillin, and related antibiotics
   6001..6105    -  promoter       AmpR promoter: bla
