[The description below was written by a language model from this plasmid's Addgene catalogue record and pLannotate feature annotations shown in this document.]
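Description:
pcDNA3.2 mir-1-1 reporter cel-mir-240 is a mammalian expression plasmid for testing how a nematode primary microRNA transcript is processed in transfected cells. It was built by Gateway recombination into a pcDNA3.2 V5-DEST derivative that already carries a human mir-1-1 hairpin. It is maintained in E. coli through a high-copy ColE1/pUC-type origin with ampicillin resistance (AmpR under its own bla promoter), and also contains an f1 origin. For selection in mammalian cells, an SV40 enhancer/early promoter drives the neo gene, followed by an SV40 poly(A) signal, conferring G418 resistance. The annotated full sequence is 6,136 nt, shorter than the 8,038 bp listed for the empty destination backbone. This would fit with replacement of the Gateway cassette during recombination, although the record does not explain the difference.

The payload is a single CMV enhancer/promoter-driven transcript, with a T7 promoter just upstream of the insert. Between the attB1 and attB2 sites lies the C. elegans mir-240 pri-miRNA fragment. The feature table also detects a neighbouring mir-786 hairpin within this segment, extending slightly into the attB2 annotation, so the cloned fragment appears to span both hairpins. Downstream of attB2, on the same transcript, sits the hsa-mir-1-1 hairpin, followed by the backbone V5 tag sequence and the HSV TK polyadenylation signal. The V5 tag is a backbone remnant, as the insert is noncoding. Placing the test hairpin and mir-1-1 on one RNA plausibly lets mir-1 output serve as an internal reference for comparing processing efficiency, in line with the associated study of primary-sequence determinants of pri-miRNA processing. The record does not spell out the readout.
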