Addgene plasmid #46661: pcDNA3.2 mir-1-1 reporter cel-mir-240
Depositing lab: David Bartel. Depositing organization: Whitehead Institute for Biomedical Research. Publication: Beyond Secondary Structure: Primary-Sequence Determinants License Pri-miRNA Hairpins for Processing. Auyeung VC, Ulitsky I, McGeary SE, Bartel DP. Cell. 2013 Feb 14;152(4):844-58. doi: 10.1016/j.cell.2013.01.031. PubMed 23415231.
Backbone
  Vector backbone: pcDNA3.2 V5-DEST mir-1-1 reporter
  Backbone manufacturer: Bartel lab (Addgene plasmid# 46646)
  Backbone size w/o insert (bp): 8038
  Vector type: Mammalian Expression, RNAi
  Selectable markers: Neomycin (select with G418)
Growth in bacteria
  Bacterial resistance: Ampicillin, 100 μg/mL
  Growth temperature: 37°C
  Growth strain: DH5alpha
  Copy number: High Copy
Gene/Insert
  Gene/Insert name: cel-mir-240 (alt name: mir-240 pri-mRNA)
  Species: C. elegans (nematode)
  Promoter: CMV
  Tag / fusion protein: hsa-mir-1-1 (C terminal on insert); V5 (C terminal on backbone)
  Cloning method: Gateway Cloning
  Sequencing primers: 5′ CMV-F; 3′ TK-pA-R
Terms and licenses: Academic/Nonprofit Terms; Industry Terms: Not Available to Industry
How to cite: pcDNA3.2 mir-1-1 reporter cel-mir-240 was a gift from David Bartel (Addgene plasmid # 46661 ; http://n2t.net/addgene:46661 ; RRID:Addgene_46661)
