>Addgene plasmid #46661 | pcDNA3.2 mir-1-1 reporter cel-mir-240 | addgene partial sequence | sequence record 67889 | CMV-F 5'-CGCAAATGGGCGGTAGGCGTG-3'
ACTAGAGAACCCACTGCTTACTGGCTTATCGAAATTAATACGACTCACTATAGGGAGACCCAAGCTGGCT
AGTTAAGCTATCAACAAGTTTGTACAAAAAAGCAGGCTCATATGTCATGAGCTCCGCCTTTACTATTCTA
TCCACCACCTACATATATTACAGTTTCATTTGCACACGGCGGCTTGTCATTTTCCTGTCTATTGCTATTT
CGTTGTTAGAAACTTTTTCAAATCGAGGATTTTGAGACTAGAATGCTTGAATTGTACTAGCATACTGGCC
CCCAAATCTTCGCTTAGAAATACAGTTCACAATTATTTTAATGGTGAGTAAAGTAAGTAAAGGGATAGTT
CCCGATCGAATATCAGTTGGGGTATTTACAAAAAGACAAAATTGTAATGCCCTGAATGATGTTCAAAGCT
TACCCAGCTTTCTTGTACAAAGTGGTTGATCTAGAGGGCCCGCAGTGGGGTCAGCTTCTACCGGGGCGGC
GTCCCGGGGTCTTGGAACTGCATGCAGACTGCCTGCTTGGGAAACATACTTCTTTATATGCCCATATGGA
CCTGCTAAGCTATGGAATGTAAAGAAGTATGTATCTCAGGCCGGGACCTCTCTCGCCGCACTGAGGGGCA
CTCCACACCACGGGGGCCGCCGCGGCCGACAGCCAGCCAGGCGGCTGTGGTGGGGGTGAGGCTGGGGCGG
CAGGCTGCCTGGGCGTTGGTGGACGGTCGTGTCCCCGCCAGCATTGTTCTGTCACTTTGCCTGTGTCA
